>Addgene plasmid #170271 | pG12-SEAP | addgene full sequence | sequence record 334947 | Addgene NGS Result
CGGAGTACTGTCCTCCGAGCGGAGTACTGTCCTCCGAGCGGAGTACTGTCCTCCGAGTCGACTCTAGCGG
AGTACTGTCCTCCGAGCGGAGTACTGTCCTCCGAGCGGAGTACTGTCCTCCGAGTCGACTCTAGCGGAGT
ACTGTCCTCCGAGCGGAGTACTGTCCTCCGAGCGGAGTACTGTCCTCCGAGTCGACTCTAGCGGAGTACT
GTCCTCCGAGCGGAGTACTGTCCTCCGAGCGGAGTACTGTCCTCCGGCTAGTAGCGGAGACTCTAGAGGG
TATATAATGGATCCCCGGGTACCGGTCGCCACCATGCTGCTGCTGCTGCTGCTGCTGGGCCTGAGGCTAC
AGCTCTCCCTGGGCATCATCCCAGTTGAGGAGGAGAACCCGGACTTCTGGAACCGCGAGGCAGCCGAGGC
CCTGGGTGCCGCCAAGAAGCTGCAGCCTGCACAGACAGCCGCCAAGAACCTCATCATCTTCCTGGGCGAT
GGGATGGGGGTGTCTACGGTGACAGCTGCCAGGATCCTAAAAGGGCAGAAGAAGGACAAACTGGGGCCTG
AGATACCCCTGGCCATGGACCGCTTCCCATATGTGGCTCTGTCCAAGACATACAATGTAGACAAACATGT
GCCAGACAGTGGAGCCACAGCCACGGCCTACCTGTGCGGGGTCAAGGGCAACTTCCAGACCATTGGCTTG
AGTGCAGCCGCCCGCTTTAACCAGTGCAACACGACACGCGGCAACGAGGTCATCTCCGTGATGAATCGGG
CCAAGAAAGCAGGGAAGTCAGTGGGAGTGGTAACCACCACACGAGTGCAGCACGCCTCGCCAGCCGGCAC
CTACGCCCACACGGTGAACCGCAACTGGTACTCGGACGCCGACGTGCCTGCCTCGGCCCGCCAGGAGGGG
TGCCAGGACATCGCTACGCAGCTCATCTCCAACATGGACATTGACGTGATCCTAGGTGGAGGCCGAAAGT
ACATGTTTCGCATGGGAACCCCAGACCCTGAGTACCCAGATGACTACAGCCAAGGTGGGACCAGGCTGGA
CGGGAAGAATCTGGTGCAGGAATGGCTGGCGAAGCGCCAGGGTGCCCGGTATGTGTGGAACCGCACTGAG
CTCATGCAGGCTTCCCTGGACCCGTCTGTGACCCATCTCATGGGTCTCTTTGAGCCTGGAGACATGAAAT
ACGAGATCCACCGAGACTCCACACTGGACCCCTCCCTGATGGAGATGACAGAGGCTGCCCTGCGCCTGCT
GAGCAGGAACCCCCGCGGCTTCTTCCTCTTCGTGGAGGGTGGTCGCATCGACCATGGTCATCATGAAAGC
AGGGCTTACCGGGCACTGACTGAGACGATCATGTTCGACGACGCCATTGAGAGGGCGGGCCAGCTCACCA
GCGAGGAGGACACGCTGAGCCTCGTCACTGCCGACCACTCCCACGTCTTCTCCTTCGGAGGCTACCCCCT
GCGAGGGAGCTCCATCTTCGGGCTGGCCCCTGGCAAGGCCCGGGACAGGAAGGCCTACACGGTCCTCCTA
TACGGAAACGGTCCAGGCTATGTGCTCAAGGACGGCGCCCGGCCGGATGTTACCGAGAGCGAGAGCGGGA
GCCCCGAGTATCGGCAGCAGTCAGCAGTGCCCCTGGACGAAGAGACCCACGCAGGCGAGGACGTGGCGGT
GTTCGCGCGCGGCCCGCAGGCGCACCTGGTTCACGGCGTGCAGGAGCAGACCTTCATAGCGCACGTCATG
GCCTTCGCCGCCTGCCTGGAGCCCTACACCGCCTGCGACCTGGCGCCCCCCGCCGGCACCACCGACGCCG
CGCACCCGGGTTAAGCGGCCGCGACTCTAGAATTCCGTATGGCAATGAAAGACGGTGAGCTGGTGATATG
GGATAGTGTTCACCCTTGTTACACCGTTTTCCATGAGCAAACTGAAACGTTTTCATCGCTCTGGAGTGAA
TACCACGACGATTTCCGGCAGTTTCTACACATATATTCGCAAGATGTGGCGTGTTACGGTGAAAACCTGG
CCTATTTCCCTAAAGGGTTTATTGAGAATATGTTTTTCGTCTCAGCCAATCCCTGGGTGAGTTTCACCAG
TTTTGATTTAAACGTGGCCAATATGGACAACTTCTTCGCCCCCGTTTTCACCATGGGCAAATATTATACG
CAAGGCGACAAGGTGCTGATGCCGCTGGCGATTCAGGTTCATCATGCCGTTTGTGATGGCTTCCATGTCG
GCAGAATGCTTAATGAATTACAACAGTACTGCGATGAGTGGCAGGGCGGGGCGTAATTTTTTTAAGGCAG
TTATTGGTGCCCTTAAACGCCTGGTTGCTACGCCTGAATAAGTGATAATAAGCGGATGAATGGCAGAAAT
TCGCCGGATCTTTGTGAAGGAACCTTACTTCTGTGGTGTGACATAATTGGACAAACTACCTACAGAGATT
TAAAGCTCTAAGGTAAATATAAAATTTTTAAGTGTATAATGTGTTAAACTACTGATTCTAATTGTTTGTG
TATTTTAGATTCCAACCTATGGAACTGATGAATGGGAGCAGTGGTGGAATGCCTTTAATGAGGAAAACCT
GTTTTGCTCAGAAGAAATGCCATCTAGTGATGATGAGGCTACTGCTGACTCTCAACATTCTACTCCTCCA
AAAAAGAAGAGAAAGGTAGAAGACCCCAAGGACTTTCCTTCAGAATTGCTAAGTTTTTTGAGTCATGCTG
TGTTTAGTAATAGAACTCTTGCTTGCTTTGCTATTTACACCACAAAGGAAAAAGCTGCACTGCTATACAA
GAAAATTATGGAAAAATATTCTGTAACCTTTATAAGTAGGCATAACAGTTATAATCATAACATACTGTTT
TTTCTTACTCCACACAGGCATAGAGTGTCTGCTATTAATAACTATGCTCAAAAATTGTGTACCTTTAGCT
TTTTAATTTGTAAAGGGGTTAATAAGGAATATTTGATGTATAGTGCCTTGACTAGAGATCATAATCAGCC
ATACCACATTTGTAGAGGTTTTACTTGCTTTAAAAAACCTCCCACACCTCCCCCTGAACCTGAAACATAA
AATGAATGCAATTGTTGTTGTTAACTTGTTTATTGCAGCTTATAATGGTTACAAATAAAGCAATAGCATC
ACAAATTTCACAAATAAAGCATTTTTTTCACTGCATTCTAGTTGTGGTTTGTCCAAACTCATCAATGTAT
CTTATCATGTCTGGATCTGCCGGTCTCCCTATAGTGAGTCGTATTAATTTCGATAAGCCAGGTTAACCTG
CATTAATGAATCGGCCAACGCGCGGGGAGAGGCGGTTTGCGTATTGGGCGCTCTTCCGCTTCCTCGCTCA
CTGACTCGCTGCGCTCGGTCGTTCGGCTGCGGCGAGCGGTATCAGCTCACTCAAAGGCGGTAATACGGTT
ATCCACAGAATCAGGGGATAACGCAGGAAAGAACATGTGAGCAAAAGGCCAGCAAAAGGCCAGGAACCGT
AAAAAGGCCGCGTTGCTGGCGTTTTTCCATAGGCTCCGCCCCCCTGACGAGCATCACAAAAATCGACGCT
CAAGTCAGAGGTGGCGAAACCCGACAGGACTATAAAGATACCAGGCGTTTCCCCCTGGAAGCTCCCTCGT
GCGCTCTCCTGTTCCGACCCTGCCGCTTACCGGATACCTGTCCGCCTTTCTCCCTTCGGGAAGCGTGGCG
CTTTCTCATAGCTCACGCTGTAGGTATCTCAGTTCGGTGTAGGTCGTTCGCTCCAAGCTGGGCTGTGTGC
ACGAACCCCCCGTTCAGCCCGACCGCTGCGCCTTATCCGGTAACTATCGTCTTGAGTCCAACCCGGTAAG
ACACGACTTATCGCCACTGGCAGCAGCCACTGGTAACAGGATTAGCAGAGCGAGGTATGTAGGCGGTGCT
ACAGAGTTCTTGAAGTGGTGGCCTAACTACGGCTACACTAGAAGAACAGTATTTGGTATCTGCGCTCTGC
TGAAGCCAGTTACCTTCGGAAAAAGAGTTGGTAGCTCTTGATCCGGCAAACAAACCACCGCTGGTAGCGG
TGGTTTTTTTGTTTGCAAGCAGCAGATTACGCGCAGAAAAAAAGGATCTCAAGAAGATCCTTTGATCTTT
TCTACGGGGTCTGACGCTCAGTGGAACGAAAACTCACGTTAAGGGATTTTGGTCATGAGATTATCAAAAA
GGATCTTCACCTAGATCCTTTTAAATTAAAAATGAAGTTTTAAATCAATCTAAAGTATATATGAGTAAAC
TTGGTCTGACAGTTACCAATGCTTAATCAGTGAGGCACCTATCTCAGCGATCTGTCTATTTCGTTCATCC
ATAGTTGCCTGACTCCCCGTCGTGTAGATAACTACGATACGGGAGGGCTTACCATCTGGCCCCAGTGCTG
CAATGATACCGCGAGACCCACGCTCACCGGCTCCAGATTTATCAGCAATAAACCAGCCAGCCGGAAGGGC
CGAGCGCAGAAGTGGTCCTGCAACTTTATCCGCCTCCATCCAGTCTATTAATTGTTGCCGGGAAGCTAGA
GTAAGTAGTTCGCCAGTTAATAGTTTGCGCAACGTTGTTGCCATTGCTACAGGCATCGTGGTGTCACGCT
CGTCGTTTGGTATGGCTTCATTCAGCTCCGGTTCCCAACGATCAAGGCGAGTTACATGATCCCCCATGTT
GTGCAAAAAAGCGGTTAGCTCCTTCGGTCCTCCGATCGTTGTCAGAAGTAAGTTGGCCGCAGTGTTATCA
CTCATGGTTATGGCAGCACTGCATAATTCTCTTACTGTCATGCCATCCGTAAGATGCTTTTCTGTGACTG
GTGAGTACTCAACCAAGTCATTCTGAGAATAGTGTATGCGGCGACCGAGTTGCTCTTGCCCGGCGTCAAT
ACGGGATAATACCGCGCCACATAGCAGAACTTTAAAAGTGCTCATCATTGGAAAACGTTCTTCGGGGCGA
AAACTCTCAAGGATCTTACCGCTGTTGAGATCCAGTTCGATGTAACCCACTCGTGCACCCAACTGATCTT
CAGCATCTTTTACTTTCACCAGCGTTTCTGGGTGAGCAAAAACAGGAAGGCAAAATGCCGCAAAAAAGGG
AATAAGGGCGACACGGAAATGTTGAATACTCATACTCTTCCTTTTTCAATATTATTGAAGCATTTATCAG
GGTTATTGTCTCATGAGCGGATACATATTTGAATGTATTTAGAAAAATAAACAAATAGGGGTTCCGCGCA
CATTTCCCCGAAAAGTGCCACCTGACGTCTAAGAAACCATTATTATCATGACATTAACCTATAAAAATAG
GCGTATCACGAGGCCCTTTCGTCTCGCGCGTTTCGGTGATGACGGTGAAAACCTCTGACACATGCAGCTC
CCGGAGACGGTCACAGCTTGTCTGTAAGCGGATGCCGGGAGCAGACAAGCCCGTCAGGGCGCGTCAGCGG
GTGTTGGCGGGTGTCGGGGCTGGCTTAACTATGCGGCATCAGAGCAGATTGTACTGAGAGTGCACCATAT
GGACATATTGTCGTTAGAACGCGGCTACAATTAATACATAACCTTATGTATCATACACATACGATTTAGG
TGACACTATAGAACTCGAGCAGCTGAAGCTT
Features (pLannotate 1.2.2; 20 found; start..end, strand, type, name):
      1..57      +  protein_bind   5X UAS (fragment): five tandem copies of the "ScaI site" 17-mer CGGAGTACTGTCCTCCG, an upstream activating sequence (UAS) that efficiently binds yeast Gal4 (Webster et al., 1988; Pfeiffer et al., 2010) GAL4
     66..124     +  protein_bind   5X UAS (fragment): five tandem copies of the "ScaI site" 17-mer CGGAGTACTGTCCTCCG, an upstream activating sequence (UAS) that efficiently binds yeast Gal4 (Webster et al., 1988; Pfeiffer et al., 2010) GAL4
    133..191     +  protein_bind   5X UAS (fragment): five tandem copies of the "ScaI site" 17-mer CGGAGTACTGTCCTCCG, an upstream activating sequence (UAS) that efficiently binds yeast Gal4 (Webster et al., 1988; Pfeiffer et al., 2010) GAL4
    200..256     +  protein_bind   5X UAS (fragment): five tandem copies of the "ScaI site" 17-mer CGGAGTACTGTCCTCCG, an upstream activating sequence (UAS) that efficiently binds yeast Gal4 (Webster et al., 1988; Pfeiffer et al., 2010) GAL4
    274..291     +  promoter       minP (fragment): minimal TATA-box promoter with low basal activity
    314..1816    +  CDS            SEAP: secreted alkaline phosphatase from human placenta The natural enzyme has a C-terminal transmembrane sequence that is replaced by a GPI anchor.
   1850..2296    +  CDS            CmR (fragment): chloramphenicol acetyltransferase; cat; confers resistance to chloramphenicol
   2387..2461    +  CDS            small t antigen (fragment): SV40 (simian virus 40) small t antigen
   2463..2528    +  intron         small t intron: SV40 (simian virus 40) small t antigen intron
   2658..2678    +  CDS            SV40 NLS: nuclear localization signal of SV40 (simian virus 40) large T antigen
   2997..3080    +  CDS            large T antigen (fragment): large T antigen from SV40 (simian virus 40)
   3103..3237    +  polyA_signal   SV40 poly(A) signal: SV40 polyadenylation signal
   3248..3266    -  promoter       T7 promoter: promoter for bacteriophage T7 RNA polymerase
   3288..3341    -  CDS            lacI (fragment): lac repressor; lacI; The lac repressor binds to the lac operator to inhibit transcription in E. coli. This inhibition can be relieved by adding lactose or isopropyl-β-D-thiogalactopyranoside (IPTG).
   3524..4112    -  rep_origin     ori: high-copy-number ColE1/pMB1/pBR322/pUC origin of replication
   4283..5143    -  CDS            AmpR: β-lactamase; bla; confers resistance to ampicillin, carbenicillin, and related antibiotics
   5144..5248    -  promoter       AmpR promoter: bla
   5343..5378    +  CDS            rop (fragment): Rop protein, which maintains plasmids at low copy number; rop
   5480..5531    +  misc_feature   bom (fragment): basis of mobility region from pBR322
   5594..5612    +  promoter       SP6 promoter: promoter for bacteriophage SP6 RNA polymerase
