[The description below was written by a language model from this plasmid's Addgene catalogue record and pLannotate feature annotations shown in this document.]
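Description:
pG12-SEAP is a mammalian expression reporter plasmid built on the pG12 backbone, in which secreted alkaline phosphatase from human placenta is placed under a Gal4-responsive synthetic promoter. It is propagated in E. coli through a high-copy ColE1/pUC-type origin and selected with ampicillin via the β-lactamase gene and its own promoter. The sequenced record is about 5.6 kb, consistent with the stated backbone and insert sizes.

According to the catalogue entry, the regulatory region is a 12xUAS array followed by a TATA-box minimal promoter. The feature table shows this as four adjacent blocks of Gal4-binding 17-mer repeats lying immediately upstream of a short minimal promoter fragment. Because the minimal promoter has low basal activity, SEAP transcription depends on recruitment of a Gal4 DNA-binding domain fused to a transactivator, which must be supplied from a separate construct. The SEAP coding sequence was inserted between AgeI and NotI sites. It is followed by SV40-derived processing elements, including the small t antigen intron and the SV40 polyadenylation signal. A partial chloramphenicol acetyltransferase sequence sits just downstream of SEAP and may be a remnant of an earlier reporter in the backbone, though the record does not explain it. Other annotations are short fragments of lacI, rop and bom, along with T7 and SP6 promoters flanking the cassette.

The plasmid serves as a readout for Gal4/UAS-based transcriptional activation: the enzyme is secreted, so reporter activity can be measured in the culture medium without lysing cells. The associated publication concerns single-component near-infrared optogenetic systems for gene transcription regulation, so it was presumably used to report light-controlled transcription in that work.
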