Addgene plasmid #170271: pG12-SEAP
Purpose: Secreted alkaline phosphatase (SEAP) expression in mammalian cells. Reporter plasmid.
Depositing lab: Vladislav Verkhusha. Publication: Single-component near-infrared optogenetic systems for gene transcription regulation. Kaberniuk AA, Baloban M, Monakhov MV, Shcherbakova DM, Verkhusha VV. Nat Commun. 2021 Jun 23;12(1):3859. doi: 10.1038/s41467-021-24212-7. PubMed 34162879.
Backbone
  Vector backbone: pG12
  Backbone manufacturer: GeneScript
  Backbone size w/o insert (bp): 4108
  Vector type: Mammalian Expression
Growth in bacteria
  Bacterial resistance: Ampicillin, 100 μg/mL
  Growth temperature: 37°C
  Growth strain: DH5alpha
  Copy number: Unknown
Gene/Insert
  Gene/Insert name: SEAP
  Species: H. sapiens (human)
  Insert size (bp): 1521
  Promoter: 12xUAS with TATA-box minimal promoter
  Cloning method: Restriction Enzyme; 5′ cloning site AgeI (not destroyed); 3′ cloning site NotI (not destroyed)
  Sequencing primers: 5′ Amp-R
Terms and licenses: Academic/Nonprofit Terms; Industry Terms: Not Available to Industry
How to cite: pG12-SEAP was a gift from Vladislav Verkhusha (Addgene plasmid # 170271 ; http://n2t.net/addgene:170271 ; RRID:Addgene_170271)
